>Addgene plasmid #229422 | FLAG-MARK3-CR | addgene full sequence | sequence record 456614 | Addgene NGS Result
TTAATGTAGTCTTATGCAATACTCTTGTAGTCTTGCAACATGGTAACGATGAGTTAGCAACATGCCTTAC
AAGGAGAGAAAAAGCACCGTGCATGCCGATTGGTGGAAGTAAGGTGGTACGATCGTGCCTTATTAGGAAG
GCAACAGACGGGTCTGACATGGATTGGACGAACCACTGAATTGCCGCATTGCAGAGATATTGTATTTAAG
TGCCTAGCTCGATACATAAACGGGTCTCTCTGGTTAGACCAGATCTGAGCCTGGGAGCTCTCTGGCTAAC
TAGGGAACCCACTGCTTAAGCCTCAATAAAGCTTGCCTTGAGTGCTTCAAGTAGTGTGTGCCCGTCTGTT
GTGTGACTCTGGTAACTAGAGATCCCTCAGACCCTTTTAGTCAGTGTGGAAAATCTCTAGCAGTGGCGCC
CGAACAGGGACTTGAAAGCGAAAGGGAAACCAGAGGAGCTCTCTCGACGCAGGACTCGGCTTGCTGAAGC
GCGCACGGCAAGAGGCGAGGGGCGGCGACTGGTGAGTACGCCAAAAATTTTGACTAGCGGAGGCTAGAAG
GAGAGAGATGGGTGCGAGAGCGTCAGTATTAAGCGGGGGAGAATTAGATCGCGATGGGAAAAAATTCGGT
TAAGGCCAGGGGGAAAGAAAAAATATAAATTAAAACATATAGTATGGGCAAGCAGGGAGCTAGAACGATT
CGCAGTTAATCCTGGCCTGTTAGAAACATCAGAAGGCTGTAGACAAATACTGGGACAGCTACAACCATCC
CTTCAGACAGGATCAGAAGAACTTAGATCATTATATAATACAGTAGCAACCCTCTATTGTGTGCATCAAA
GGATAGAGATAAAAGACACCAAGGAAGCTTTAGACAAGATAGAGGAAGAGCAAAACAAAAGTAAGACCAC
CGCACAGCAAGCGGCCGCTGATCTTCAGACCTGGAGGAGGAGATATGAGGGACAATTGGAGAAGTGAATT
ATATAAATATAAAGTAGTAAAAATTGAACCATTAGGAGTAGCACCCACCAAGGCAAAGAGAAGAGTGGTG
CAGAGAGAAAAAAGAGCAGTGGGAATAGGAGCTTTGTTCCTTGGGTTCTTGGGAGCAGCAGGAAGCACTA
TGGGCGCAGCGTCAATGACGCTGACGGTACAGGCCAGACAATTATTGTCTGGTATAGTGCAGCAGCAGAA
CAATTTGCTGAGGGCTATTGAGGCGCAACAGCATCTGTTGCAACTCACAGTCTGGGGCATCAAGCAGCTC
CAGGCAAGAATCCTGGCTGTGGAAAGATACCTAAAGGATCAACAGCTCCTGGGGATTTGGGGTTGCTCTG
GAAAACTCATTTGCACCACTGCTGTGCCTTGGAATGCTAGTTGGAGTAATAAATCTCTGGAACAGATTTG
GAATCACACGACCTGGATGGAGTGGGACAGAGAAATTAACAATTACACAAGCTTAATACACTCCTTAATT
GAAGAATCGCAAAACCAGCAAGAAAAGAATGAACAAGAATTATTGGAATTAGATAAATGGGCAAGTTTGT
GGAATTGGTTTAACATAACAAATTGGCTGTGGTATATAAAATTATTCATAATGATAGTAGGAGGCTTGGT
AGGTTTAAGAATAGTTTTTGCTGTACTTTCTATAGTGAATAGAGTTAGGCAGGGATATTCACCATTATCG
TTTCAGACCCACCTCCCAACCCCGAGGGGACCCAGACCACAATTTTAAAAGAAAAGGGGGGATTGGGGGG
TACAGTGCAGGGGAAAGAATAGTAGACATAATAGCAACAGACATACAAACTAAAGAATTACAAAAACAAA
TTACAAAAATTCAAAATTTTCGGGTTTATTACAGGGACAGCAGAGATCCACTTTGGCGCCGGCTCGAGTG
GCTCCGGTGCCCGTCAGTGGGCAGAGCGCACATCGCCCACAGTCCCCGAGAAGTTGGGGGGAGGGGTCGG
CAATTGAACCGGTGCCTAGAGAAGGTGGCGCGGGGTAAACTGGGAAAGTGATGTCGTGTACTGGCTCCGC
CTTTTTCCCGAGGGTGGGGGAGAACCGTATATAAGTGCAGTAGTCGCCGTGAACGTTCTTTTTCGCAACG
GGTTTGCCGCCAGAACACAGGTGTCGTGACGCGGGATCCGCCACCATGGATTACAAAGACGATGACGATA
AGATGTCCACTAGGACCCCATTGCCAACGGTGAATGAACGAGACACTGAAAACCACACGTCACATGGAGA
TGGGCGTCAAGAAGTTACCTCTCGTACCAGCCGCTCAGGAGCTCGGTGTAGAAACTCTATAGCCTCCTGT
GCAGATGAACAACCTCACATCGGAAACTACAGACTGTTGAAAACAATCGGCAAGGGGAATTTTGCAAAAG
TAAAATTGGCAAGACATATCCTTACAGGCAGAGAGGTTGCAATAAAAATAATTGACAAAACTCAGTTGAA
TCCAACAAGTCTACAAAAGCTCTTCAGAGAAGTAAGAATAATGAAGATTTTAAATCATCCCAATATAGTG
AAGTTATTCGAAGTCATTGAAACTGAAAAAACACTCTACCTAATCATGGAATATGCAAGTGGAGGTGAAG
TATTTGACTATTTGGTTGCACATGGCAGGATGAAGGAAAAAGAAGCAAGATCTAAATTTAGACAGATTGT
GTCTGCAGTTCAATACTGTCATCAGAAACGGATCGTACATCGAGACCTCAAGGCTGAAAATCTATTGTTA
GATGCCGATATGAACATTAAAATAGCAGATTTCGGTTTTAGCAATGAATTTACTGTTGGCGGTAAACTCG
ACACGTTTTGTGGCAGTCCTCCATACGCAGCACCTGAGCTCTTCCAGGGCAAGAAATATGACGGGCCAGA
AGTGGATGTGTGGAGTCTGGGGGTCATTTTATACACACTAGTCAGTGGCTCACTTCCCTTTGATGGGCAA
AACCTAAAGGAACTGAGAGAGAGAGTATTAAGAGGGAAATACAGAATTCCCTTCTACATGTCTACAGACT
GTGAAAACCTTCTCAAACGTTTCCTGGTGCTAAATCCAATTAAACGCGGCACTCTAGAGCAAATCATGAA
GGACAGGTGGATCAATGCAGGGCATGAAGAAGATGAACTCAAACCATTTGTTGAACCAGAGCTAGACATC
TCAGACCAAAAAAGAATAGATATTATGGTGGGAATGGGATATTCACAAGAAGAAATTCAAGAATCTCTTA
GTAAGATGAAATACGATGAAATCACAGCTACATATTTGTTATTGGGGAGAAAATCTTCAGAGCTGGATGC
TAGTGATTCCAGTTCTAGCAGCAATCTTTCACTTGCTAAGGTTAGGCCGAGCAGTGATCTCAACAACAGT
ACTGGCCAGTCTCCTCACCACAAAGTGCAGAGAAGTGTTTCTTCAAGCCAAAAGCAAAGACGCTACAGTG
ACCATGCTGGACCAGCTATTCCTTCTGTTGTGGCGTATCCGAAAAGGAGTCAGACCAGCACTGCAGATAG
TGACCTCAAAGAAGATGGAATTTCCTCCCGGAAATCAAGTGGCAGTGCTGTTGGAGGAAAGGGAATTGCT
CCAGCCAGTCCCATGCTTGGGAATGCAAGTAATCCTAATAAGGCGGATATTCCTGAACGCAAGAAAAGCT
CCACTGTCCCTAGTAGTAACACAGCATCTGGTGGAATGACACGACGAAATACTTATGTTTGCAGTGAGAG
AACTACAGCTGATAGACACTCAGTGATTCAGAATGGCAAAGAAAACAGCACTATTCCTGATCAGAGAACT
CCAGTTGCTTCAACACACAGTATCAGTAGTGCAGCCACCCCAGATCGAATCCGCTTCCCAAGAGGCACTG
CCAGTCGTAGCACTTTCCACGGCCAGCCCCGGGAACGGCGAACCGCAACATATAATGGCCCTCCTGCCTC
TCCCAGCCTGTCCCATGAAGCCACACCATTGTCCCAGACTCGAAGCCGAGGCTCCACTAATCTCTTTAGT
AAATTAACTTCAAAACTCACAAGGAGTCGCAATGTATCTGCTGAGCAAAAAGATGAAAACAAAGAAGCAA
AGCCTCGATCCCTACGCTTCACCTGGAGCATGAAAACCACTAGTTCAATGGATCCCGGGGACATGATGCG
GGAAATCCGCAAAGTGTTGGACGCCAATAACTGCGACTATGAGCAGAGGGAGCGCTTCTTGCTCTTCTGC
GTCCACGGAGATGGGCACGCGGAGAACCTCGTGCAGTGGGAAATGGAAGTGTGCAAGCTGCCAAGACTGT
CTCTGAACGGGGTCCGGTTTAAGCGGATATCGGGGACATCCATAGCCTTCAAAAATATTGCTTCCAAAAT
TGCCAATGAGCTAAAGCTGTGAGCAATTCCGCCCCTCTCCCTCCCCCCCCCCTAACGTTACTGGCCGAAG
CCGCTTGGAATAAGGCCGGTGTGCGTTTGTCTATATGTTATTTTCCACCATATTGCCGTCTTTTGGCAAT
GTGAGGGCCCGGAAACCTGGCCCTGTCTTCTTGACGAGCATTCCTAGGGGTCTTTCCCCTCTCGCCAAAG
GAATGCAAGGTCTGTTGAATGTCGTGAAGGAAGCAGTTCCTCTGGAAGCTTCTTGAAGACAAACAACGTC
TGTAGCGACCCTTTGCAGGCAGCGGAACCCCCCACCTGGCGACAGGTGCCTCTGCGGCCAAAAGCCACGT
GTATAAGATACACCTGCAAAGGCGGCACAACCCCAGTGCCACGTTGTGAGTTGGATAGTTGTGGAAAGAG
TCAAATGGCTCTCCTCAAGCGTATTCAACAAGGGGCTGAAGGATGCCCAGAAGGTACCCCATTGTATGGG
ATCTGATCTGGGGCCTCGGTGCACATGCTTTACATGTGTTTAGTCGAGGTTAAAAAAACGTCTAGGCCCC
CCGAACCACGGGGACGTGGTTTTCCTTTGAAAAACACGATGATAATATGGCCACAACCATGAAGACCTTC
AACATCTCTCAGCAGGACCTTGAGCTGGTGGAAGTTGCCACTGAGAAAATCACCATGCTCTATGAGGACA
ACAAGCACCATGTTGGTGCTGCCATCAGGACCAAGACAGGAGAAATCATCTCTGCTGTCCACATTGAAGC
CTACATTGGCAGGGTCACTGTGTGTGCAGAGGCCATTGCCATTGGGTCTGCAGTCTCCAATGGGCAGAAG
GACTTTGACACCATTGTGGCTGTGAGGCACCCCTACAGTGATGAGGTGGACAGGTCCATCAGAGTGGTGT
CCCCCTGTGGCATGTGCAGGGAGCTCATCTCAGACTATGCCCCTGATTGCTTTGTTCTGATTGAGATGAA
TGGCAAGCTGGTCAAGACAACCATTGAGGAGCTGATTCCACTGAAATACACCAGAAACTAAACGCGTTAA
GTCGACAATCAACCTCTGGATTACAAAATTTGTGAAAGATTGACTGGTATTCTTAACTATGTTGCTCCTT
TTACGCTATGTGGATACGCTGCTTTAATGCCTTTGTATCATGCTATTGCTTCCCGTATGGCTTTCATTTT
CTCCTCCTTGTATAAATCCTGGTTGCTGTCTCTTTATGAGGAGTTGTGGCCCGTTGTCAGGCAACGTGGC
GTGGTGTGCACTGTGTTTGCTGACGCAACCCCCACTGGTTGGGGCATTGCCACCACCTGTCAGCTCCTTT
CCGGGACTTTCGCTTTCCCCCTCCCTATTGCCACGGCGGAACTCATCGCCGCCTGCCTTGCCCGCTGCTG
GACAGGGGCTCGGCTGTTGGGCACTGACAATTCCGTGGTGTTGTCGGGGAAATCATCGTCCTTTCCTTGG
CTGCTCGCCTGTGTTGCCACCTGGATTCTGCGCGGGACGTCCTTCTGCTACGTCCCTTCGGCCCTCAATC
CAGCGGACCTTCCTTCCCGCGGCCTGCTGCCGGCTCTGCGGCCTCTTCCGCGTCTTCGCCTTCGCCCTCA
GACGAGTCGGATCTCCCTTTGGGCCGCCTCCCCGCGTCGACTTTAAGACCAATGACTTACAAGGCAGCTG
TAGATCTTAGCCACTTTTTAAAAGAAAAGGGGGGACTGGAAGGGCTAATTCACTCCCAACGAAGACAAGA
TCTGCTTTTTGCTTGTACTGGGTCTCTCTGGTTAGACCAGATCTGAGCCTGGGAGCTCTCTGGCTAACTA
GGGAACCCACTGCTTAAGCCTCAATAAAGCTTGCCTTGAGTGCTTCAAGTAGTGTGTGCCCGTCTGTTGT
GTGACTCTGGTAACTAGAGATCCCTCAGACCCTTTTAGTCAGTGTGGAAAATCTCTAGCAGTACGTATAG
TAGTTCATGTCATCTTATTATTCAGTATTTATAACTTGCAAAGAAATGAATATCAGAGAGTGAGAGGAAC
TTGTTTATTGCAGCTTATAATGGTTACAAATAAAGCAATAGCATCACAAATTTCACAAATAAAGCATTTT
TTTCACTGCATTCTAGTTGTGGTTTGTCCAAACTCATCAATGTATCTTATCATGTCTGGCTCTAGCTATC
CCGCCCCTAACTCCGCCCATCCCGCCCCTAACTCCGCCCAGTTCCGCCCATTCTCCGCCCCATGGCTGAC
TAATTTTTTTTATTTATGCAGAGGCCGAGGCCGCCTCGGCCTCTGAGCTATTCCAGAAGTAGTGAGGAGG
CTTTTTTGGAGGCCTAGGGACGTACCCAATTCGCCCTATAGTGAGTCGTATTACGCGCGCTCACTGGCCG
TCGTTTTACAACGTCGTGACTGGGAAAACCCTGGCGTTACCCAACTTAATCGCCTTGCAGCACATCCCCC
TTTCGCCAGCTGGCGTAATAGCGAAGAGGCCCGCACCGATCGCCCTTCCCAACAGTTGCGCAGCCTGAAT
GGCGAATGGG
[124 nt withheld, positions 6871-6994]
C
[91 nt withheld, positions 6996-7086]
A
[49 nt withheld, positions 7088-7136]
CCTTTGACGTTGGAGTCCACGTTCTTT
[37 nt withheld, positions 7164-7200]
ACCCTATCTCGGTCTATTCTTTTGATTTATAAGGGATTTTGCCGATTTCGGCCTATTGGTTAAAAAATGA
GCTGATTTAACAAAAATTTAACGCGAATTTTAACAAAATATTAACGCTTACAATTTAGGTGGCACTTTTC
GGGGAAATGTGCGCGGAACCCCTATTTGTTTATTTTTCTAAATACATTCAAATATGTATCCGCTCATGAG
ACAATAACCCTGATAAATGCTTCAATAATATTGAAAAAGGAAGAGTATGAGTATTCAACATTTCCGTGTC
GCCCTTATTCCCTTTTTTGCGGCATTTTGCCTTCCTGTTTTTGCTCACCCAGAAACGCTGGTGAAAGTAA
AAGATGCTGAAGATCAGTTGGGTGCACGAGTGGGTTACATCGAACTGGATCTCAACAGCGGTAAGATCCT
TGAGAGTTTTCGCCCCGAAGAACGTTTTCCAATGATGAGCACTTTTAAAGTTCTGCTATGTGGCGCGGTA
TTATCCCGTATTGACGCCGGGCAAGAGCAACTCGGTCGCCGCATACACTATTCTCAGAATGACTTGGTTG
AGTACTCACCAGTCACAGAAAAGCATCTTACGGATGGCATGACAGTAAGAGAATTATGCAGTGCTGCCAT
AACCATGAGTGATAACACTGCGGCCAACTTACTTCTGACAACGATCGGAGGACCGAAGGAGCTAACCGCT
TTTTTGCACAACATGGGGGATCATGTAACTCGCCTTGATCGTTGGGAACCGGAGCTGAATGAAGCCATAC
CAAACGACGAGCGTGACACCACGATGCCTGTAGCAATGGCAACAACGTTGCGCAAACTATTAACTGGCGA
ACTACTTACTCTAGCTTCCCGGCAACAATTAATAGACTGGATGGAGGCGGATAAAGTTGCAGGACCACTT
CTGCGCTCGGCCCTTCCGGCTGGCTGGTTTATTGCTGATAAATCTGGAGCCGGTGAGCGTGGGTCTCGCG
GTATCATTGCAGCACTGGGGCCAGATGGTAAGCCCTCCCGTATCGTAGTTATCTACACGACGGGGAGTCA
GGCAACTATGGATGAACGAAATAGACAGATCGCTGAGATAGGTGCCTCACTGATTAAGCATTGGTAACTG
TCAGACCAAGTTTACTCATATATACTTTAGATTGATTTAAAACTTCATTTTTAATTTAAAAGGATCTAGG
TGAAGATCCTTTTTGATAATCTCATGACCAAAATCCCTTAACGTGAGTTTTCGTTCCACTGAGCGTCAGA
CCCCGTAGAAAAGATCAAAGGATCTTCTTGAGATCCTTTTTTTCTGCGCGTAATCTGCTGCTTGCAAACA
AAAAAACCACCGCTACCAGCGGTGGTTTGTTTGCCGGATCAAGAGCTACCAACTCTTTTTCCGAAGGTAA
CTGGCTTCAGCAGAGCGCAGATACCAAATACTGTTCTTCTAGTGTAGCCGTAGTTAGGCCACCACTTCAA
GAACTCTGTAGCACCGCCTACATACCTCGCTCTGCTAATCCTGTTACCAGTGGCTGCTGCCAGTGGCGAT
AAGTCGTGTCTTACCGGGTTGGACTCAAGACGATAGTTACCGGATAAGGCGCAGCGGTCGGGCTGAACGG
GGGGTTCGTGCACACAGCCCAGCTTGGAGCGAACGACCTACACCGAACTGAGATACCTACAGCGTGAGCT
ATGAGAAAGCGCCACGCTTCCCGAAGGGAGAAAGGCGGACAGGTATCCGGTAAGCGGCAGGGTCGGAACA
GGAGAGCGCACGAGGGAGCTTCCAGGGGGAAACGCCTGGTATCTTTATAGTCCTGTCGGGTTTCGCCACC
TCTGACTTGAGCGTCGATTTTTGTGATGCTCGTCAGGGGGGCGGAGCCTATGGAAAAACGCCAGCAACGC
GGCCTTTTTACGGTTCCTGGCCTTTTGCTGGCCTTTTGCTCACATGTTCTTTCCTGCGTTATCCCCTGAT
TCTGTGGATAACCGTATTACCGCCTTTGAGTGAGCTGATACCGCTCGCCGCAGCCGAACGACCGAGCGCA
GCGAGTCAGTGAGCGAGGAAGCGGAAGAGCGCCCAATACGCAAACCGCCTCTCCCCGCGCGTTGGCCGAT
TCATTAATGCAGCTGGCACGACAGGTTTCCCGACTGGAAAGCGGGCAGTGAGCGCAACGCAATTAATGTG
AGTTAGCTCACTCATTAGGCACCCCAGGCTTTACACTTTATGCTTCCGGCTCGTATGTTGTGTGGAATTG
TGAGCGGATAACAATTTCACACAGGAAACAGCTATGACCATGATTACGCCAAGCGCGCAATTAACCCTCA
CTAAAGGGAACAAAAGCTGGAGCTGCAAGC
Features (pLannotate 1.2.2; 27 found; start..end, strand, type, name):
      5..231     +  promoter       RSV promoter: Rous sarcoma virus enhancer/promoter
    232..412     +  LTR            5' LTR (truncated): truncated 5' long terminal repeat (LTR) from HIV-1
    459..584     +  misc_feature   HIV-1 Ψ: packaging signal of human immunodeficiency virus type 1
    568..931     +  CDS            HIV-1 gag (fragment): gag protein from human immunodeficiency virus 1; gag
   1077..1310    +  misc_feature   RRE: The Rev response element (RRE) of HIV-1 allows for Rev-dependent mRNA export from the nucleus to the cytoplasm.
   1687..1713    +  CDS            Rev (fragment): human immunodeficiency virus 1 (HIV-1) Rev protein; rev; enhances nuclear export of unspliced and incompletely spliced viral mRNAs
   1723..1840    +  misc_feature   cPPT/CTS: central polypurine tract and central termination sequence of HIV-1
   1909..2120    +  promoter       EF-1α core promoter: core promoter for human elongation factor EF-1α
   2173..4359    +  CDS            MARK3: MARK3_HUMAN - Also known as CTAK1, EMK2. Experimental evidence at protein level: Swiss-Prot protein existence level 1. Serine/threonine-protein kinase (PubMed:23666762). Involved in the specific phosphorylation of microtubule-associated proteins for MAP2 and MAP4. Phosphorylates the microtubule-associated protein MAPT/TAU (PubMed:23666762). Phosphorylates CDC25C on 'Ser-216'. Regulates localization and activity of some histone deacetylases by mediating phosphorylation of HDAC7, promoting subsequent interaction between HDAC7 and 14-3-3 and export from the nucleus (PubMed:16980613). Negatively r
   4483..4945    +  misc_feature   IRES: internal ribosome entry site (IRES) of the encephalomyocarditis virus (EMCV)
   4959..5378    +  CDS            bsr: BSR_BACCE - Experimental evidence at protein level: Swiss-Prot protein existence level 1. Catalyzes the deamination of the cytosine moiety of the antibiotics blasticidin S, cytomycin and acetylblasticidin S. From Bacillus cereus.
   5397..5985    +  misc_feature   WPRE: woodchuck hepatitis virus posttranscriptional regulatory element
   6036..6055    +  misc_feature   cPPT/CTS (fragment): central polypurine tract and central termination sequence of HIV-1
   6057..6290    +  LTR            3' LTR (ΔU3): self-inactivating 3' long terminal repeat (LTR) from HIV-1
   6368..6489    +  polyA_signal   SV40 poly(A) signal: SV40 polyadenylation signal
   6529..6664    +  rep_origin     SV40 ori: SV40 origin of replication
   6685..6703    -  promoter       T7 promoter: promoter for bacteriophage T7 RNA polymerase
   6711..6866    +  CDS            lacZα (fragment): LacZα fragment of β-galactosidase; lacZ fragment
   6871..7299    +  rep_origin     f1 ori (sequence partly withheld): f1 bacteriophage origin of replication; arrow indicates direction of (+) strand synthesis
   7352..7456    +  promoter       AmpR promoter: bla
   7457..8317    +  CDS            AmpR: β-lactamase; bla; confers resistance to ampicillin, carbenicillin, and related antibiotics
   8488..9076    +  rep_origin     ori: high-copy-number ColE1/pMB1/pBR322/pUC origin of replication
   9259..9351    +  CDS            lacI (fragment): lac repressor; lacI; The lac repressor binds to the lac operator to inhibit transcription in E. coli. This inhibition can be relieved by adding lactose or isopropyl-β-D-thiogalactopyranoside (IPTG).
   9364..9385    +  protein_bind   CAP binding site: CAP binding activates transcription in the presence of cAMP. E. coli catabolite activator protein
   9400..9430    +  promoter       lac promoter: promoter for the E. coli lac operon
   9438..9454    +  protein_bind   lac operator: The lac repressor binds to the lac operator to inhibit transcription in E. coli. This inhibition can be relieved by adding lactose or isopropyl-β-D-thiogalactopyranoside (IPTG). lac repressor encoded by lacI
   9499..9517    +  promoter       T3 promoter: promoter for bacteriophage T3 RNA polymerase
