[The description below was written by a language model from this plasmid's Addgene catalogue record and pLannotate feature annotations shown in this document.]
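Description:
FLAG-MARK3-CR is a lentiviral mammalian expression plasmid built on the LentiVi backbone that delivers a CRISPR-resistant human MARK3 cDNA. It is propagated in E. coli as a high-copy plasmid through a ColE1/pUC-type origin with ampicillin selection (AmpR). The backbone also carries an f1 origin, an SV40 origin and remnants of a lac/lacZα cloning region flanked by T3 and T7 promoters. The transfer cassette has a third-generation layout. An RSV promoter drives a truncated HIV-1 5' LTR, followed by the Ψ packaging signal with a gag fragment, the Rev response element and the cPPT/CTS. A self-inactivating ΔU3 3' LTR and an SV40 polyadenylation signal close the cassette, so the integrated provirus lacks LTR promoter activity and depends on its internal promoter.

That internal promoter is EFS, the EF-1α core promoter, which drives the MARK3 open reading frame. The catalogue entry records an N-terminal FLAG tag; the feature table does not annotate the tag separately. MARK3 encodes a serine/threonine kinase of the MARK/PAR-1 family. The "CR" version contains silent mutations that leave the protein sequence unchanged but prevent recognition by CRISPR guide RNAs; the record does not specify which guides or positions. Downstream, an EMCV IRES links the blasticidin deaminase gene (bsr) to the same transcript, so blasticidin selection enriches for cells that express the kinase. A WPRE follows to enhance transcript expression.

The stated purpose is lentiviral delivery or overexpression of the cDNA. The design suits rescue experiments in which endogenous MARK3 is knocked out by CRISPR while the tagged, guide-resistant copy is retained. This fits the associated study of MARK2/MARK3 dependency in YAP/TAZ-driven human cancers.
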