Addgene plasmid #229422: FLAG-MARK3-CR
Purpose: Lentiviral or overpexression of cDNA
Depositing lab: Christopher Vakoc. Depositing organization: Cold Spring Harbor Laboratory. Publication: MARK2/MARK3 kinases are catalytic co-dependencies of YAP/TAZ in human cancer. Klingbeil O, Skopelitis D, Tonelli C, Yoshimoto T, Alpsoy A, Panepinto MC, Minicozzi F, Merrill JR, Cafiero AM, Aggarwal D, Russo S, Ha T, Demerdash OE, Wee TL, Spector DL, Lyons SK, Tuveson DA, Cifani P, Vakoc CR. Cancer Discov. 2024 Jul 26. doi: 10.1158/2159-8290.CD-23-1529. PubMed 39058094.
Backbone
  Vector backbone: LentiVi
  Vector type: Mammalian Expression, Lentiviral
  Selectable markers: Blasticidin
Growth in bacteria
  Bacterial resistance: Ampicillin, 100 μg/mL
  Growth temperature: 37°C
  Growth strain: NEB Stable
  Copy number: High Copy
Gene/Insert
  Gene/Insert name: MARK3-CR
  Species: H. sapiens (human)
  Insert size (bp): 2214
  Mutation: silent mutation CRISPR resistant
  Entrez Gene: MARK3 (a.k.a. CTAK1, KP78, PAR1A, Par-1a, VIPB)
  Promoter: EFS
  Tag / fusion protein: FLAG (N terminal on insert)
  Cloning method: Gibson Cloning
Terms and licenses: Academic/Nonprofit Terms; Industry Terms: Not Available to Industry
How to cite: FLAG-MARK3-CR was a gift from Christopher Vakoc (Addgene plasmid # 229422 ; http://n2t.net/addgene:229422 ; RRID:Addgene_229422)
